>Addgene plasmid #18693 | paGFP-HRas | depositor full sequence | sequence record 8822 | Author sequence
TCAATATTGGCCATTAGCCATATTATTCATTGGTTATATAGCATAAATCAATATTGGCTATTGGCCATTG
CATACGTTGTATCTATATCATAATATGTACATTTATATTGGCTCATGTCCAATATGACCGCCATGTTGGC
ATTGATTATTGACTAGTTATTAATAGTAATCAATTACGGGGTCATTAGTTCATAGCCCATATATGGAGTT
CCGCGTTACATAACTTACGGTAAATGGCCCGCCTGGCTGACCGCCCAACGACCCCCGCCCATTGACGTCA
ATAATGACGTATGTTCCCATAGTAACGCCAATAGGGACTTTCCATTGACGTCAATGGGTGGAGTATTTAC
GGTAAACTGCCCACTTGGCAGTACATCAAGTGTATCATATGCCAAGTCCGCCCCCTATTGACGTCAATGA
CGGTAAATGGCCCGCCTGGCATTATGCCCAGTACATGACCTTACGGGACTTTCCTACTTGGCAGTACATC
TACGTATTAGTCATCGCTATTACCATGGTGATGCGGTTTTGGCAGTACACCAATGGGCGTGGATAGCGGT
TTGACTCACGGGGATTTCCAAGTCTCCACCCCATTGACGTCAATGGGAGTTTGTTTTGGCACCAAAATCA
ACGGGACTTTCCAAAATGTCGTAATAACCCCGCCCCGTTGACGCAAATGGGCGGTAGGCGTGTACGGTGG
GAGGTCTATATAAGCAGAGCTCGTTTAGTGAACCGTCAGATCACTAGAAGCTTTATTGCGGTAGTTTATC
ACAGTTAAATTGCTAACGCAGTCAGTGCTTCTGACACAACAGTCTCGAACTTAAGCTGCAGAAGTTGGTC
GTGAGGCACTGGGCAGGTAAGTATCAAGGTTACAAGACAGGTTTAAGGAGACCAATAGAAACTGGGCTTG
TCGAGACAGAGAAGACTCTTGCGTTTCTGATAGGCACCTATTGGTCTTACTGACATCCACTTTGCCTTTC
TCTCCACAGGTGTCCACTCCCAGTTCAATTACAGCTCTTAAGGCTAGAGTACTTAATACGACTCACTATA
GGCTAGCGCTACCGGACTCAGATCTCGAGCTCAAGCTTCGAATTCTGCAGTCGACGGTACCGCGGGCCCG
GGATCCACCGGTCGCCACCATGGTGAGCAAGGGCGAGGAGCTGTTCACCGGGGTGGTGCCCATCCTGGTC
GAGCTGGACGGCGACGTAAACGGCCACAAGTTCAGCGTGTCCGGCGAGGGCGAGGGCGATGCCACCTACG
GCAAGCTGACCCTGAAGTTCATCTGCACCACCGGCAAGCTGCCCGTGCCCTGGCCCACCCTCGTGACCAC
CTTCAGCTACGGCGTGCAGTGCTTCAGCCGCTACCCCGACCACATGAAGCAGCACGACTTCTTCAAGTCC
GCCATGCCCGAAGGCTACGTCCAGGAGCGCACCATCTTCTTCAAGGACGACGGCAACTACAAGACCCGCG
CCGAGGTGAAGTTCGAGGGCGACACCCTGGTGAACCGCATCGAGCTGAAGGGCATCGACTTCAAGGAGGA
CGGCAACATCCTGGGGCACAAGCTGGAGTACAACTACAACAGCCACAACGTCTATATCATGGCCGACAAG
CAGAAGAACGGCATCAAGGCCAACTTCAAGATCCGCCACAACATCGAGGACGGCAGCGTGCAGCTCGCCG
ACCACTACCAGCAGAACACCCCCATCGGCGACGGCCCCGTGCTGCTGCCCGACAACCACTACCTGAGCCA
CCAGTCCAAGCTGAGCAAAGACCCCAACGAGAAGCGCGATCACATGGTCCTGCTGGAGTTCGTGACCGCC
GCCGGGATCACTCTCGGCATGGACGAGCTGTACAAGTCCGGACTCGAG
[498 nt withheld, positions 1869-2366]
AAGCTGCGGAAGCTGAACCCTCCTGATGAGAGTGGCCCCGGCTGCATGAGCTGCAAGTGTGTGCTCTCCT
GAGCGGCCGCTTCGAGCAGACATGATAAGATACATTGATGAGTTTGGACAAACCACAACTAGAATGCAGT
GAAAAAAATGCTTTATTTGTGAAATTTGTGATGCTATTGCTTTATTTGTAACCATTATAAGCTGCAATAA
ACAAGTTAACAACAACAATTGCATTCATTTTATGTTTCAGGTTCAGGGGGAGATGTGGGAGGTTTTTTAA
AGCAAGTAAAACCTCTACAAATGTGGTAAAATCGATAAGGATCCGGGCTGGCGTAATAGCGAAGAGGCCC
GCACCGATCGCCCTTCCCAACAGTTGCGCAGCCTGAATGGCGAATGG
[124 nt withheld, positions 2764-2887]
C
[91 nt withheld, positions 2889-2979]
A
[49 nt withheld, positions 2981-3029]
CCTTTGACGTTGGAGTCCACGTTCTTT
[37 nt withheld, positions 3057-3093]
ACCCTATCTCGGTCTATTCTTTTGATTTATAAGGGATTTTGCCGATTTCGGCCTATTGGTTAAAAAATGA
GCTGATTTAACAAAAATTTAACGCGAATTTTAACAAAATATTAACGCTTACAATTTCCTGATGCGGTATT
TTCTCCTTACGCATCTGTGCGGTATTTCACACCGCATATGGTGCACTCTCAGTACAATCTGCTCTGATGC
CGCATAGTTAAGCCAGCCCCGACACCCGCCAACACCCGCTGACGCGCCCTGACGGGCTTGTCTGCTCCCG
GCATCCGCTTACAGACAAGCTGTGACCGTCTCCGGGAGCTGCATGTGTCAGAGGTTTTCACCGTCATCAC
CGAAACGCGCGAGACGAAAGGGCCTCGTGATACGCCTATTTTTATAGGTTAATGTCATGATAATAATGGT
TTCTTAGACGTCAGGTGGCACTTTTCGGGGAAATGTGCGCGGAACCCCTATTTGTTTATTTTTCTAAATA
CATTCAAATATGTATCCGCTCATGAGACAATAACCCTGATAAATGCTTCAATAATATTGAAAAAGGAAGA
GTATGAGTATTCAACATTTCCGTGTCGCCCTTATTCCCTTTTTTGCGGCATTTTGCCTTCCTGTTTTTGC
TCACCCAGAAACGCTGGTGAAAGTAAAAGATGCTGAAGATCAGTTGGGTGCACGAGTGGGTTACATCGAA
CTGGATCTCAACAGCGGTAAGATCCTTGAGAGTTTTCGCCCCGAAGAACGTTTTCCAATGATGAGCACTT
TTAAAGTTCTGCTATGTGGCGCGGTATTATCCCGTATTGACGCCGGGCAAGAGCAACTCGGTCGCCGCAT
ACACTATTCTCAGAATGACTTGGTTGAGTACTCACCAGTCACAGAAAAGCATCTTACGGATGGCATGACA
GTAAGAGAATTATGCAGTGCTGCCATAACCATGAGTGATAACACTGCGGCCAACTTACTTCTGACAACGA
TCGGAGGACCGAAGGAGCTAACCGCTTTTTTGCACAACATGGGGGATCATGTAACTCGCCTTGATCGTTG
GGAACCGGAGCTGAATGAAGCCATACCAAACGACGAGCGTGACACCACGATGCCTGTAGCAATGGCAACA
ACGTTGCGCAAACTATTAACTGGCGAACTACTTACTCTAGCTTCCCGGCAACAATTAATAGACTGGATGG
AGGCGGATAAAGTTGCAGGACCACTTCTGCGCTCGGCCCTTCCGGCTGGCTGGTTTATTGCTGATAAATC
TGGAGCCGGTGAGCGTGGGTCTCGCGGTATCATTGCAGCACTGGGGCCAGATGGTAAGCCCTCCCGTATC
GTAGTTATCTACACGACGGGGAGTCAGGCAACTATGGATGAACGAAATAGACAGATCGCTGAGATAGGTG
CCTCACTGATTAAGCATTGGTAACTGTCAGACCAAGTTTACTCATATATACTTTAGATTGATTTAAAACT
TCATTTTTAATTTAAAAGGATCTAGGTGAAGATCCTTTTTGATAATCTCATGACCAAAATCCCTTAACGT
GAGTTTTCGTTCCACTGAGCGTCAGACCCCGTAGAAAAGATCAAAGGATCTTCTTGAGATCCTTTTTTTC
TGCGCGTAATCTGCTGCTTGCAAACAAAAAAACCACCGCTACCAGCGGTGGTTTGTTTGCCGGATCAAGA
GCTACCAACTCTTTTTCCGAAGGTAACTGGCTTCAGCAGAGCGCAGATACCAAATACTGTTCTTCTAGTG
TAGCCGTAGTTAGGCCACCACTTCAAGAACTCTGTAGCACCGCCTACATACCTCGCTCTGCTAATCCTGT
TACCAGTGGCTGCTGCCAGTGGCGATAAGTCGTGTCTTACCGGGTTGGACTCAAGACGATAGTTACCGGA
TAAGGCGCAGCGGTCGGGCTGAACGGGGGGTTCGTGCACACAGCCCAGCTTGGAGCGAACGACCTACACC
GAACTGAGATACCTACAGCGTGAGCTATGAGAAAGCGCCACGCTTCCCGAAGGGAGAAAGGCGGACAGGT
ATCCGGTAAGCGGCAGGGTCGGAACAGGAGAGCGCACGAGGGAGCTTCCAGGGGGAAACGCCTGGTATCT
TTATAGTCCTGTCGGGTTTCGCCACCTCTGACTTGAGCGTCGATTTTTGTGATGCTCGTCAGGGGGGCGG
AGCCTATGGAAAAACGCCAGCAACGCGGCCTTTTTACGGTTCCTGGCCTTTTGCTGGCCTTTTGCTCACA
TGGCTCGACAGATCT
Features (pLannotate 1.2.2; 16 found; start..end, strand, type, name):
    140..517     +  enhancer       CMV enhancer: human cytomegalovirus immediate early enhancer
    519..718     +  promoter       CMV promoter: human cytomegalovirus (CMV) immediate early promoter
    857..989     +  intron         chimeric intron: chimera between introns from human β-globin and immunoglobulin heavy chain genes
   1034..1052    +  promoter       T7 promoter: promoter for bacteriophage T7 RNA polymerase
   1052..1132    +  misc_feature   MCS: multiple cloning site
   1140..1856    +  CDS            mPA-GFP: mPA-GFP is a fluorescent protein published in 2002, derived from Aequorea victoria. It is reported to be a monomer.
   1869..2438    +  CDS            H-Ras (sequence partly withheld): human small GTPase proto-oncoprotein
   2462..2583    -  polyA_signal   SV40 poly(A) signal: SV40 polyadenylation signal
   2606..2674    -  CDS            large T antigen (fragment): large T antigen from SV40 (simian virus 40)
   2693..2760    +  CDS            lacZα (fragment): LacZα fragment of β-galactosidase; lacZ fragment
   2764..3192    +  rep_origin     f1 ori (sequence partly withheld): f1 bacteriophage origin of replication; arrow indicates direction of (+) strand synthesis
   3220..3319    -  misc_feature   bom (fragment): basis of mobility region from pBR322
   3421..3456    -  CDS            rop (fragment): Rop protein, which maintains plasmids at low copy number; rop
   3551..3655    +  promoter       AmpR promoter: bla
   3656..4516    +  CDS            AmpR: β-lactamase; bla; confers resistance to ampicillin, carbenicillin, and related antibiotics
   4687..5275    +  rep_origin     ori: high-copy-number ColE1/pMB1/pBR322/pUC origin of replication
