[The description below was written by a language model from this plasmid's Addgene catalogue record and pLannotate feature annotations shown in this document.]
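Description:
paGFP-HRas is a mammalian expression plasmid built on the Promega pCI backbone that encodes human H-Ras fused at its N terminus to photoactivatable GFP. It is propagated in E. coli as a high-copy plasmid through a ColE1/pUC-type origin and selected with ampicillin via the β-lactamase gene. An f1 origin is also present, which permits single-stranded DNA production. The annotated sequence is about 5.3 kb. Short fragments of lacZα, bom, rop and SV40 large T antigen appear in the feature table, but these are backbone remnants rather than functional elements. No mammalian selection marker is annotated, so the construct is suited to transient expression.

Expression is driven by the human cytomegalovirus immediate-early enhancer and promoter. This is followed by the pCI chimeric β-globin/immunoglobulin intron, which generally improves mRNA processing and expression levels. A T7 promoter upstream of the cloning site serves as a sequencing primer site and could support in vitro transcription. The open reading frame consists of mPA-GFP followed, after a short linker, by the H-Ras coding sequence, and it terminates at an SV40 polyadenylation signal. The paGFP carries the A206K mutation, which makes the Aequorea-derived protein monomeric and so reduces tag-driven self-association. Placing the tag at the N terminus leaves the H-Ras C terminus free, the region that normally directs lipid modification and membrane targeting.

Because paGFP becomes strongly fluorescent only after photoactivation, a defined pool of tagged H-Ras can be switched on locally and its movement followed over time. The associated study examined the spread of Ras activity from single activated dendritic spines, consistent with use of this construct to track H-Ras mobility in neurons.
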