Addgene plasmid #18693: paGFP-HRas
Depositing lab: Karel Svoboda. Publication: The spread of Ras activity triggered by activation of a single dendritic spine. Harvey CD, Yasuda R, Zhong H, Svoboda K. Science. 2008 Jul 4. 321(5885):136-40. 10.1126/science.1159675 PubMed 18556515.
Backbone
  Vector backbone: pCI
  Backbone manufacturer: Promega
  Backbone size w/o insert (bp): 4000
  Vector type: Mammalian Expression
Growth in bacteria
  Bacterial resistance: Ampicillin, 100 μg/mL
  Growth temperature: 37°C
  Growth strain: DH5alpha
  Copy number: High Copy
Gene/Insert
  Gene/Insert name: H-Ras (alt name: HRas)
  Species: H. sapiens (human)
  Insert size (bp): 600
  Mutation: A206K mutation in paGFP
  Entrez Gene: HRAS (a.k.a. C-BAS/HAS, C-H-RAS, C-HA-RAS1, CTLO, H-RASIDX, HAMSV, HRAS1, RASH1, p21ras)
  Tag / fusion protein: photoactivatable GFP (N terminal on insert)
  Cloning method: Restriction Enzyme
  Sequencing primers: 5′ T7
Resource information
  A portion of this plasmid was derived from a plasmid made by: M. Matsuda (H-Ras) J. Lippincott-Schwartz (paGFP)
Terms and licenses: Academic/Nonprofit Terms; Industry Terms: Not Available to Industry
How to cite: paGFP-HRas was a gift from Karel Svoboda (Addgene plasmid # 18693 ; http://n2t.net/addgene:18693 ; RRID:Addgene_18693)
