>Addgene plasmid #18693 | paGFP-HRas | addgene partial sequence | sequence record 24563 | T7 5'-TAATACGACTCACTATAGGG-3'
GCGGGANGATCTGAGCTAGCTTCGAATTCTGCAGTTCGACGGTACCGCGGGCCCGGGCATCCACCGGCTC
GCCNTTNTGGGTGAGCAAGGGCGAGGAGCTGTTCACCGGGGTGGTGCCCATCCNTGGTCGAGCTGGACGG
CGACGTAAACGGCCACAAGTTCAGCGTGTCCGGNGAGGGCGAGGGCGATGCCACCTACGGCAAGCTGACC
CTGAAGTTCATCTGCACCACCGGCAAGCTGCCCGTGCCCTGGCCCACCCTCGTGACCACCTTCAGCTACG
GCGTGCAGTGCTTCAGCCGCTACCCCGACCACATGAAGCAGCACGACTTCTTCAAGTCCGCCATGCCCGA
AGGCTACGTCCAGGAGCGCACCATCTTCTTCAAGGACGACGGCAACTACAAGACCCGCGCCGAGGTGAAG
TTCGAGGGCGACACCCTGGTGAACCGCATCGAGCTGAAGGGCATCGACTTCAAGGAGGACGGCAACATCC
TGGGGCACAAGCTGGAGTACAACTACAACAGCCACAACGTCTATATCATGGNCGACAAGCAGAAGAACGG
CATCAAGGCCAACTTCAAGATCCGCCACAACATCGAGGACGGCAGCGTGCAGCTCGCCGACCACTACCAG
CAGAACACCCCCATCGGCGACGGCNGGNTGGTGGNTNCCAANNCNNCAANTAACCTGAGCCANCATTCCA
AGCTGAGCAAAGACCCCCAACGAGAAAGCGCGATCACATGGTCTTGCTGGATTNTTGAACNCCCCGNGGG
GATCANTCTCGGCATGGACNACTNTANAATCCGNCTCCAAAGAAGAATNNAANNTNGTGTGGTGGNGCCG
CCNTNTNNTAAAAA
