>Addgene plasmid #18693 | paGFP-HRas | addgene partial sequence | sequence record 24564 | Hras-R 5'-acgtcatccgagtccttcac-3'
CNNNNTGGTGGA
[64 nt withheld, positions 13-76]
N
[212 nt withheld, positions 78-289]
CTCGAGTCCGGACTTGTACAGCTCGTCCATGCCGAGAGTGATCCCGGCGGCGGTCACGAACTCCAGCAGG
ACCATGTGATCGCGCTTCTCGTTGGGGTCTTTGCTCAGCTTGGACTGGTGGCTCAGGTAGTGGTTGTCGG
GCAGCAGCACGGGGCCGTCGCCGATGGGGGTGTTCTGCTGGTAGTGGTCGGCGAGCTGCACGCTGCCGTC
CTCGATGTTGTGGCGGATCTTGAAGTTGGCCTTGATGCCGTTCTTCTGCTTGTCGGCCATGATATAGACG
TTGTGGCTGTTGTAGTTGTACTCCAGCTTGTGCCCCAGGATGTTGCCGTCCTCCTTGAAGTCGATGCCCT
TCAGCTCGATGCGGTTCACCANGGGTGTCGCCCTCGAACTTCACCTCGGCGCGGGTCTTGTAGTTGCCGT
CGTCCTTGAAGAATATGGTGCGCTCCTGGACGTAGCCTTCGGGCATGGCGGACTTGAAAANTCGTGCTGC
TNATGTGGTCGGGGTAGCGGCTGAACACTGCACGCCGTAACTGAAGTG
